>Addgene plasmid #160393 | JD633 | addgene full sequence | sequence record 456253 | Addgene NGS Result
TCCATTTGTATGTGCATGCCAACCACAGGGTTCCCCTCGGGATCAAAGTACTTTGATCCAACCCCTCCGC
TGCTATAGTGCAGTCGGCTTCTGACGTTCAGTGCAGCCGTCTTCTGAAAACGACATGTCGCACAAGTCCT
AAGTTACGCGACAGGCTGCCGCCCTGCCCTTTTCCTGGCGTTTTCTTGTCGCGTGTTTTAGTCGCATAAA
GTAGAATACTTGCGACTAGAACCGGAGACATTACGCCATGAACAAGAGCGCCGCCGCTGGCCTGCTGGGC
TATGCCCGCGTCAGCACCGACGACCAGGACTTGACCAACCAACGGGCCGAACTGCACGCGGCCGGCTGCA
CCAAGCTGTTTTCCGAGAAGATCACCGGCACCAGGCGCGACCGCCCGGAGCTGGCCAGGATGCTTGACCA
CCTACGCCCTGGCGACGTTGTGACAGTGACCAGGCTAGACCGCCTGGCCCGCAGCACCCGCGACCTACTG
GACATTGCCGAGCGCATCCAGGAGGCCGGCGCGGGCCTGCGTAGCCTGGCAGAGCCGTGGGCCGACACCA
CCACGCCGGCCGGCCGCATGGTGTTGACCGTGTTCGCCGGCATTGCCGAGTTCGAGCGTTCCCTAATCAT
CGACCGCACCCGGAGCGGGCGCGAGGCCGCCAAGGCCCGAGGCGTGAAGTTTGGCCCCCGCCCTACCCTC
ACCCCGGCACAGATCGCGCACGCCCGCGAGCTGATCGACCAGGAAGGCCGCACCGTGAAAGAGGCGGCTG
CACTGCTTGGCGTGCATCGCTCGACCCTGTACCGCGCACTTGAGCGCAGCGAGGAAGTGACGCCCACCGA
GGCCAGGCGGCGCGGTGCCTTCCGTGAGGACGCATTGACCGAGGCCGACGCCCTGGCGGCCGCCGAGAAT
GAACGCCAAGAGGAACAAGCATGAAACCGCACCAGGACGGCCAGGACGAACCGTTTTTCATTACCGAAGA
GATCGAGGCGGAGATGATCGCGGCCGGGTACGTGTTCGAGCCGCCCGCGCACGGCTCAACCGTGCGGCTG
CATGAAATCCTGGCCGGTTTGTCTGATGCCAAGCTGGCGGCCTGGCCGGCCAGCTTGGCCGCTGAAGAAA
CCGAGCGCCGCCGTCTAAAAAGGTGATGTGTATTTGAGTAAAACAGCTTGCGTCATGCGGTCGCTGCGTA
TATGATGCGATGAGTAAATAAACAAATACGCAAGGGGAACGCATGAAGGTTATCGCTGTACTTAACCAGA
AAGGCGGGTCAGGCAAGACGACCATCGCAACCCATCTAGCCCGCGCCCTGCAACTCGCCGGGGCCGATGT
TCTGTTAGTCGATTCCGATCCCCAGGGCAGTGCCCGCGATTGGGCGGCCGTGCGGGAAGATCAACCGCTA
ACCGTTGTCGGCATCGACCGCCCGACGATTGACCGCGACGTGAAGGCCATCGGCCGGCGCGACTTCGTAG
TGATCGACGGAGCGCCCCAGGCGGCGGACTTGGCTGTGTCCGCGATCAAGGCAGCCGACTTCGTGCTGAT
TCCGGTGCAGCCAAGCCCTTACGACATATGGGCCACCGCCGACCTGGTGGAGCTGGTTAAGCAGCGCATT
GAGGTCACGGATGGAAGGCTACAAGCGGCCTTTGTCGTGTCGCGGGCGATCAAAGGCACGCGCATCGGCG
GTGAGGTTGCCGAGGCGCTGGCCGGGTACGAGCTGCCCATTCTTGAGTCCCGTATCACGCAGCGCGTGAG
CTACCCAGGCACTGCCGCCGCCGGCACAACCGTTCTTGAATCAGAACCCGAGGGCGACGCTGCCCGCGAG
GTCCAGGCGCTGGCCGCTGAAATTAAATCAAAACTCATTTGAGTTAATGAGGTAAAGAGAAAATGAGCAA
AAGCACAAACACGCTAAGTGCCGGCCGTCCGAGCGCACGCAGCAGCAAGGCTGCAACGTTGGCCAGCCTG
GCAGACACGCCAGCCATGAAGCGGGTCAACTTTCAGTTGCCGGCGGAGGATCACACCAAGCTGAAGATGT
ACGCGGTACGCCAAGGCAAGACCATTACCGAGCTGCTATCTGAATACATCGCGCAGCTACCAGAGTAAAT
GAGCAAATGAATAAATGAGTAGATGAATTTTAGCGGCTAAAGGAGGCGGCATGGAAAATCAAGAACAACC
AGGCACCGACGCCGTGGAATGCCCCATGTGTGGAGGAACGGGCGGTTGGCCAGGCGTAAGCGGCTGGGTT
GCCTGCCGGCCCTGCAATGGCACTGGAACCCCCAAGCCCGAGGAATCGGCGTGAGCGGTCGCAAACCATC
CGGCCCGGTACAAATCGGCGCGGCGCTGGGTGATGACCTGGTGGAGAAGTTGAAGGCCGCGCAGGCCGCC
CAGCGGCAACGCATCGAGGCAGAAGCACGCCCCGGTGAATCGTGGCAAGCGGCCGCTGATCGAATCCGCA
AAGAATCCCGGCAACCGCCGGCAGCCGGTGCGCCGTCGATTAGGAAGCCGCCCAAGGGCGACGAGCAACC
AGATTTTTTCGTTCCGATGCTCTATGACGTGGGCACCCGCGATAGTCGCAGCATCATGGACGTGGCCGTT
TTCCGTCTGTCGAAGCGTGACCGACGAGCTGGCGAGGTGATCCGCTACGAGCTTCCAGACGGGCACGTAG
AGGTTTCCGCAGGGCCGGCCGGCATGGCCAGTGTGTGGGATTACGACCTGGTACTGATGGCGGTTTCCCA
TCTAACCGAATCCATGAACCGATACCGGGAAGGGAAGGGAGACAAGCCCGGCCGCGTGTTCCGTCCACAC
GTTGCGGACGTACTCAAGTTCTGCCGGCGAGCCGATGGCGGAAAGCAGAAAGACGACCTGGTAGAAACCT
GCATTCGGTTAAACACCACGCACGTTGCCATGCAGCGTACGAAGAAGGCCAAGAACGGCCGCCTGGTGAC
GGTATCCGAGGGTGAAGCCTTGATTAGCCGCTACAAGATCGTAAAGAGCGAAACCGGGCGGCCGGAGTAC
ATCGAGATCGAGCTAGCTGATTGGATGTACCGCGAGATCACAGAAGGCAAGAACCCGGACGTGCTGACGG
TTCACCCCGATTACTTTTTGATCGATCCCGGCATCGGCCGTTTTCTCTACCGCCTGGCACGCCGCGCCGC
AGGCAAGGCAGAAGCCAGATGGTTGTTCAAGACGATCTACGAACGCAGTGGCAGCGCCGGAGAGTTCAAG
AAGTTCTGTTTCACCGTGCGCAAGCTGATCGGGTCAAATGACCTGCCGGAGTACGATTTGAAGGAGGAGG
CGGGGCAGGCTGGCCCGATCCTAGTCATGCGCTACCGCAACCTGATCGAGGGCGAAGCATCCGCCGGTTC
CTAATGTACGGAGCAGATGCTAGGGCAAATTGCCCTAGCAGGGGAAAAAGGTCGAAAAGGCCTCTTTCCT
GTGGATAGCACGTACATTGGGAACCCAAAGCCGTACATTGGGAACCGGAACCCGTACATTGGGAACCCAA
AGCCGTACATTGGGAACCGGTCACACATGTAAGTGACTGATATAAAAGAGAAAAAAGGCGATTTTTCCGC
CTAAAACTCTTTAAAACTTATTAAAACTCTTAAAACCCGCCTGGCCTGTGCATAACTGTCTGGCCAGCGC
ACAGCCCAAGAGCTGCAAAAAGCGCCTACCCTTCGGTCGCTGCGCTCCCTACGCCCCGCCGCTTCGCGTC
GGCCTATCGCGGCCGCTGGCCGCTCAAAAATGGCTGGCCTACGGCCAGGCAATCTACCAGGGCGCGGACA
AGCCGCGCCGTCGCCACTCGACCGCCGGCGCCCACATCAAGGCACCCTGCCTCGCGCGTTTCGGTGATGA
CGGTGAAAACCTCTGACACATGCAGCTCCCGGAAACGGTCACAGCTTGTCTGTAAGCGGATGCCGGGAGC
AGACAAGCCCGTCAGGGCGCGTCAGCGGGTGTTGGCGGGTGTCGGGGCGCAGCCATGACCCAGTCACGTA
GCGATAGCGGAGTGTATACTGGCTTAACTATGCGGCATCAGAGCAGATTGTACTGAGAGTGCACCATATG
CGGTGTGAAATACCGCACAGATGCGTAAGGAGAAAATACCGCATCAGGCCCTCTTCCGCTTCCTCGCTCA
CTGACTCGCTGCGCTCGGTCGTTCGGCTGCGGCGAGCGGTATCAGCTCACTCAAAGGCGGTAATACGGTT
ATCCACAGAATCAGGGGATAACGCAGGAAAGAACATGTGAGCAAAAGGCCAGCAAAAGGCCAGGAACCGT
AAAAAGGCCGCGTTGCTGGCGTTTTTCCATAGGCTCCGCCCCCCTGACGAGCATCACAAAAATCGACGCT
CAAGTCAGAGGTGGCGAAACCCGACAGGACTATAAAGATACCAGGCGTTTCCCCCTGGAAGCTCCCTCGT
GCGCTCTCCTGTTCCGACCCTGCCGCTTACCGGATACCTGTCCGCCTTTCTCCCTTCGGGAAGCGTGGCG
CTTTCTCATAGCTCACGCTGTAGGTATCTCAGTTCGGTGTAGGTCGTTCGCTCCAAGCTGGGCTGTGTGC
ACGAACCCCCCGTTCAGCCCGACCGCTGCGCCTTATCCGGTAACTATCGTCTTGAGTCCAACCCGGTAAG
ACACGACTTATCGCCACTGGCAGCAGCCACTGGTAACAGGATTAGCAGAGCGAGGTATGTAGGCGGTGCT
ACAGAGTTCTTGAAGTGGTGGCCTAACTACGGCTACACTAGAAGGACAGTATTTGGTATCTGCGCTCTGC
TGAAGCCAGTTACCTTCGGAAAAAGAGTTGGTAGCTCTTGATCCGGCAAACAAACCACCGCTGGTAGCGG
TGGTTTTTTTGTTTGCAAGCAGCAGATTACGCGCAGAAAAAAAGGATCTCAAGAAGATCCTTTGATCTTT
TCTACGGGGTCTGACGCTCAGTGGAACGAAAACTCACGTTAAGGGATTTTGGTCATGCATTCTAGGTACT
AAAACAATTCATCCAGTAAAATATAATATTTTATTTTCTCCCAATCAGGCTTGATCCCCAGTAAGTCAAA
AAATAGCTCGACATACTGTTCTTCCCCGATATCCTCCCTGATCGACCGGACGCAGAAGGCAATGTCATAC
CACTTGTCCGCCCTGCCGCTTCTCCCAAGATCAATAAAGCCACTTACTTTGCCATCTTTCACAAAGATGT
TGCTGTCTCCCAGGTCGCCGTGGGAAAAGACAAGTTCCTCTTCGGGCTTTTCCGTCTTTAAAAAATCATA
CAGCTCGCGCGGATCTTTAAATGGAGTGTCTTCTTCCCAGTTTTCGCAATCCACATCGGCCAGATCGTTA
TTCAGTAAGTAATCCAATTCGGCTAAGCGGCTGTCTAAGCTATTCGTATAGGGACAATCCGATATGTCGA
TGGAGTGAAAGAGCCTGATGCACTCCGCATACAGCTCGATAATCTTTTCAGGGCTTTGTTCATCTTCATA
CTCTTCCGAGCAAAGGACGCCATCGGCCTCACTCATGAGCAGATTGCTCCAGCCATCATGCCGTTCAAAG
TGCAGGACCTTTGGAACAGGCAGCTTTCCTTCCAGCCATAGCATCATGTCCTTTTCCCGTTCCACATCAT
AGGTGGTCCCTTTATACCGGCTGTCCGTCATTTTTAAATATAGGTTTTCATTTTCTCCCACCAGCTTATA
TACCTTAGCAGGAGACATTCCTTCCGTATCTTTTACGCAGCGGTATTTTTCGATCAGTTTTTTCAATTCC
GGTGATATTCTCATTTTAGCCATTTATTATTTCCTTCCTCTTTTCTACAGTATTTAAAGATACCCCAAGA
AGCTAATTATAACAAGACGAACTCCAATTCACTGTTCCTTGCATTCTAAAACCTTAAATACCAGAAAACA
GCTTTTTCAAAGTTGTTTTCAAAGTTGGCGTATAACATAGTATCGACGGAGCCGATTTTGAAACCGCGGT
GATCACAGGCAGCAACGCTCTGTCATCGTTACAATCAACATGCTACCCTCCGCGAGATCATCCGTGTTTC
AAACCCGGCAGCTTAGTTGCCGTTCTTCCGAATAGCATCGGTAACATGAGCAAAGTCTGCCGCCTTACAA
CGGCTCTCCCGCTGACGCCGTCCCGGACTGATGGGCTGCCTGTATCGAGTGGTGATTTTGTGCCGAGCTG
CCGGTCGGGGAGCTGTTGGCTGGCTGGTGGCAGGATATATTGTGGTGTAAACAAATTGACGCTTAGACAA
CTTAATAACACATTGCGGACGTTTTTAATGTACTGAATTAACGCCGAATTAATTCGGGGGATCTGGATTT
TAGTACTGGATTTTGGTTTTAGGAATTAGAAATTTTATTGATAGAAGTATTTTACAAATACAAATACATA
CTAAGGGTTTCTTATATGCTCAACACATGAGCGAAACCCTATAGGAACCCTAATTCCCTTATCTGGGAAC
TACTCACACATTATTATGGAGAAACTCGAGCTTGTCGATCGACAGATCCCGGTCGGCATCTACTCTATTT
CTTTGCCCTCGGACGAGTGCTGGGGCGTCGGTTTCCACTATCGGCGAGTACTTCTACACAGCCATCGGTC
CAGACGGCCGCGCTTCTGCGGGCGATTTGTGTACGCCCGACAGTCCCGGCTCCGGATCGGACGATTGCGT
CGCATCGACCCTGCGCCCAAGCTGCATCATCGAAATTGCCGTCAACCAAGCTCTGATAGAGTTGGTCAAG
ACCAATGCGGAGCATATACGCCCGGAGTCGTGGCGATCCTGCAAGCTCCGGATGCCTCCGCTCGAAGTAG
CGCGTCTGCTGCTCCATACAAGCCAACCACGGCCTCCAGAAGAAGATGTTGGCGACCTCGTATTGGGAAT
CCCCGAACATCGCCTCGCTCCAGTCAATGACCGCTGTTATGCGGCCATTGTCCGTCAGGACATTGTTGGA
GCCGAAATCCGCGTGCACGAGGTGCCGGACTTCGGGGCAGTCCTCGGCCCAAAGCATCAGCTCATCGAGA
GCCTGCGCGACGGACGCACTGACGGTGTCGTCCATCACAGTTTGCCAGTGATACACATGGGGATCAGCAA
TCGCGCATATGAAATCACGCCATGTAGTGTATTGACCGATTCCTTGCGGTCCGAATGGGCCGAACCCGCT
CGTCTGGCTAAGATCGGCCGCAGCGATCGCATCCATAGCCTCCGCGACCGGTTGTAGAACAGCGGGCAGT
TCGGTTTCAGGCAGGTCTTGCAACGTGACACCCTGTGAACGGCGGGAGATGCAATAGGTCAGGCTCTCGC
TAAACTCCCCAATGTCAAGCACTTCCGGAATCGGGAGCGCGGCCGATGCAAAGTGCCGATAAACATAACG
ATCTTTGTAGAAACCATCGGCGCAGCTATTTACCCGCAGGACATATCCACGCCCTCCTACATCGAAGCTG
AAAGCACGAGATTCTTCGCCCTCCGAGAGCTGCATCAGGTCGGACACGCTGTCGAACTTTTCGATCAGAA
ACTTCTCGACAGACGTCGCGGTGAGTTCAGGCTTTTTCATAAGCTTCTGCAAAAGAGAACCAGACAACAG
GGTAAGTGCCTAGCAGTAAACAAACAGAACTCATCACAAGCAAACAGCAACATCATATTCATACCAACAG
GTCATGTGTGTTCATCACATCATTAGTACTAAGCATGCCATCATCCAAGTATATCAAAGTAAGGGCAAAG
AGCATGCATGATCATCAGGTGCACAAAAGAATCATCAAATTGTAGCAGTACATATCTTCATCTATCATGC
ATATCTATCCATAACAGGACGATGCATGTTGACCAGGTAAAAGCTACAGGATCCTATAGGAACAGCAGCG
TATATATCTTCACCAATCTTAGCATCTTAATCATGTGGCACATGCAGTTTCAATTTAAGCACATGAGCTA
GTTGATTATGAGGTACCAGAGAATCATCAAACTGATGTAGCAGCATATATCCTCATCTATCATGCAATCT
AATCTAATCTAACTAAACAGGAAAGGTGTGCTATTCAGTTAAAAGCTACCGCATCATATACAAACGGCAG
CATAAGAAAAAGCATAATCATCTTAATCATGCAACAAACGCAGATTCATAATAAGCCCAAGAGCTAGCTT
GTGATGATCTTATTCTACTCTGATCTACAGCAATCAGATAACGACCTAACCTTGCACATGGCAACAAAAC
AATCGATCGGACGAATCAGTTGTTTGTTCCTAGCTAGCACCATCGAACCAGATAATAGATGCACGTACAG
ATCCCGAAAACGAACCCAAAAACAGGGCAGACCTAGCTGAACCTAGGCAGCGACCCAGCAGATCGTGAGA
ACGATCTCATCTACGAACAGCCTAGAAGCAACCCCACGATTCCCGGACAAACGACCTAAAATCCCCACAA
ATCACATGAGCATGACAGGATAAACAGCGGAACCGATCAGATCTACACGAAAACCCCACCTCCCAGCCAC
CCACGATCAGGAAACACGCGGATCTAGCATGATTTCGTCAACGCCTCAGCCTAGTTCCTAGCCACAGACC
AAGCAGAACCACCAAACCACGCCGAGCGAGGAGATGGGGCAAGAGGACGGGGGAGACGATCGCCGTACCT
TGAAGCGGGGGAAGGATCGCCGAGGGTCGCGAGGAGAGCAATTTGGATTTGGAACCCGGGGGTTGTGCGC
TCCGAACGATGAGACGATGTGAGATTGTGGGAAGAGGCGCGGAGGGCCCTGTATTTATGGGCTGCGACGG
GGGGAGGAGAGGTGGGGAGGGTTGGGGAAGGAATCCCCCACCCGTGCCGTGACGGTTCCGGGCCGTGTGA
GAGGAGCCCGCTCGTCTCCGCCACGCAATTTCCGCGATCGGAGCGGAGCTTTCGAGAGGCGGCTGGATGG
TTGGTGGCCGTTAGATTTGTAGACGCCGTTAACGCCTCGCCTCCACCGGGAAGAGTTTTGAGCAGCCGCT
TATGACAATGGCTTAACGACGTTAGACGGAGCGTTAGTGGCAGGCCATGATAGAATAGACGTATTGCAAT
GGGATTATAATTAAATAAATAAGAATATAATAAGATATGGCAAGTCGGCACTCATGACATGGTCTTCGAA
ATGATAGTGCTCACTTTCTTAGCCGAGAAAGTTGACGCGACTGATTTAGAAGTTAAGATATTATTTCTCT
CTTCTTTTCTTTCCTCGTCATATAAGGATGAAATAAACTTTAGAGATTGCCGGTAGTGATTTTGGATTTC
GGCGATCAGGCTTGGTTTGCCGGTTTCGGACGGTGTGCCTTAGGCCACCCGCAGTGTATCTTGTAATGTT
CAACCGATAAGCAAGGGTGGGGCTCAAGCAAGTAGTAAACAACTATGTCAAATGTCACCATGGTTATGGT
CTTGTTTAGTTGGCTTCTTGGCCGATTCATTAATGCAGCTGGCACGACAGGTTTCCCGACTGGAAAGCGG
GCAGTGAGCGCAACGCAATTAATGTGAGTTAGCTCACTCATTAGGCACCCCAGGCTTTACACTTTATGCT
TCCGGCTCGTATGTTGTGTGGAATTGTGAGCGGATAACAATTTCACACAGGAAACAGCTATGACATGATT
ACGAATTCGAGCTCGGTACCCGGGGATCTGCAGGCGCGTGCAGCGTGACCCGGTCGTGCCCCTCTCTAGA
GATAATGAGCATTGCATGTCTAAGTTATAAAAAATTACCACATATTTTTTTTGTCACACTTGTTTGAAGT
GCAGTTTATCTATCTTTATACATATATTTAAACTTTACTCTACGAATAATATAATCTATAGTACTACAAT
AATATCAGTGTTTTAGAGAATCATATAAATGAACAGTTAGACATGGTCTAAAGGACAATTGAGTATTTTG
ACAACAGGACTCTACAGTTTTATCTTTTTAGTGTGCATGTGTTCTCCTTTTTTTTTGCAAATAGCTTCAC
CTATATAATACTTCATCCATTTTATTAGTACATCCATTTAGGGTTTAGGGTTAATGGTTTTTATAGACTA
ATTTTTTTAGTACATCTATTTTATTCTATTTTAGCCTCTAAATTAAGAAAACTAAAACTCTATTTTAGTT
TTTTTATTTAATAATTTAGATATAAAATAGAATAAAATAAAGTGACTAAAAATTAAACAAATACCCTTTA
AGAAATTAAAAAAACTAAGGAAACATTTTTCTTGTTTCGAGTAGATAATGCCAGCCTGTTAAACGCCGTC
GACGAGTCTAACGGACACCAACCAGCGAACCAGCAGCGTCGCGTCGGGCCAAGCGAAGCAGACGGCACGG
CATCTCTGTCGCTGCCTCTGGACCCCTCTCGAGAGTTCCGCTCCACCGTTGGACTTGCTCCGCTGTCGGC
ATCCAGAAATTGCGTGGCGGAGCGGCAGACGTGAGCCGGCACGGCAGGCGGCCTCCTCCTCCTCTCACGG
CACCGGCAGCTACGGGGGATTCCTTTCCCACCGCTCCTTCGCTTTCCCTTCCTCGCCCGCCGTAATAAAT
AGACACCCCCTCCACACCCTCTTTCCCCAACCTCGTGTTGTTCGGAGCGCACACACACACAACCAGATCT
CCCCCAAATCCACCCGTCGGCACCTCCGCTTCAAGGTACGCCGCTCGTCCTCCCCCCCCCCCCCTCTCTA
CCTTCTCTAGATCGGCGTTCCGGTCCATGGTTAGGGCCCGGTAGTTCTACTTCTGTTCATGTTTGTGTTA
GATCCGTGTTTGTGTTAGATCCGTGCTGCTAGCGTTCGTACACGGATGCGACCTGTACGTCAGACACGTT
CTGATTGCTAACTTGCCAGTGTTTCTCTTTGGGGAATCCTGGGATGGCTCTAGCCGTTCCGCAGACGGGA
TCGATTTCATGATTTTTTTTGTTTCGTTGCATAGGGTTTGGTTTGCCCTTTTCCTTTATTTCAATATATG
CCGTGCACTTGTTTGTCGGGTCATCTTTTCATGCTTTTTTTTGTCTTGGTTGTGATGATGTGGTCTGGTT
GGGCGGTCGTTCTAGATCGGAGTAGAATTCTGTTTCAAACTACCTGGTGGATTTATTAATTTTGGATCTG
TATGTGTGTGCCATACATATTCATAGTTACGAATTGAAGATGATGGATGGAAATATCGATCTAGGATAGG
TATACATGTTGATGCGGGTTTTACTGATGCATATACAGAGATGCTTTTTGTTCGCTTGGTTGTGATGATG
TGGTGTGGTTGGGCGGTCGTTCATTCGTTCTAGATCGGAGTAGAATACTGTTTCAAACTACCTGGTGTAT
TTATTAATTTTGGAACTGTATGTGTGTGTCATACATCTTCATAGTTACGAGTTTAAGATGGATGGAAATA
TCGATCTAGGATAGGTATACATGTTGATGTGGGTTTTACTGATGCATATACATGATGGCATATGCAGCAT
CTATTCATATGCTCTAACCTTGAGTACCTATCTATTATAATAAACAAGTATGTTTTATAATTATTTTGAT
CTTGATATACTTGGATGATGGCATATGCAGCAGCTATATGTGGATTTTTTTAGCCCTGCCTTCATACGCT
ATTTATTTGCTTGGTACTGTTTCTTTTGTCGATGCTCACCCTGTTGTTTGGTGTTACTTCTGCAGACTAG
AGTTATCAACAAGTTTGTACAAAAAAGCTGCCACCATGGCGATGCCGTATGCCTCTCTTTCCCCGGCAGG
CGACCGCCGCTCCTCCCCGGCCGCCACCGCCACCGCCTCCCTCCTCCCCTTCTGCCGCTCCTCCCCCTTC
TCCGCCGGCGGCAATGGCGGCATGGGGGAGGAGGCGCGGATGGACGGGAGGTGGATGGCGAGGCCGGTGC
CCTTCACGGCGGCGCAGTACGAGGAGCTGGAGCACCAGGCGCTCATATACAAGTACCTGGTGGCCGGCGT
GTCCGTCCCGCCGGATCTCGTGCTCCCCATCCGCCGCGGCATCGAGTCCCTCGCCGCCCGCTTCTACCAC
AACCCCCTCGCCATCGGGTACGGATCGTACCTGGGCAAGAAGGTGGATCCGGAGCCGGGCCGGTGCCGGC
GCACGGACGGCAAGAAGTGGCGGTGCGCCAAGGAGGCCGCCTCCGACTCCAAGTATTGCGAGCGCCACAT
GCACCGCGGCCGCAACCGTTCAAGAAAGCCTGTGGAAACGCAGCTCGTCTCGCACTCCCAGCCGCCGGCC
GCCTCCGTCGTGCCGCCCCTCGCCACCGGCTTCCACAACCACTCCCTCTACCCCGCCATCGGCGGCACCA
ACGGTGGTGGAGGCGGGGGGAACAACGGCATGTCCATGCCCGGCACGTTCTCCTCCGCGCTGGGGCCGCC
TCAGCAGCACATGGGCAACAATGCCGCCTCTCCCTACGCGGCTCTCGGCGGCGCCGGAACATGCAAAGAT
TTCAGGTATACCGCATATGGAATAAGATCTTTGGCAGACGAGCAGAGTCAGCTCATGACAGAAGCCATGA
ACACCTCCGTGGAGAACCCATGGCGCCTGCCGCCATCTTCTCAAACGACTACATTCCCGCTCTCAAGCTA
CTCTCCTCAGCTTGGAGCAACGAGTGACCTGGGTCAGAACAACAGCAGCAACAACAACAGCGGCGTCAAG
GCCGAGGGACAGCAGCAGCAGCAGCCGCTCTCCTTCCCGGGGTGCGGCGACTTCGGCAGCGGCGACTCCG
CGAAGCAGGAGAACCAGACGCTGCGGCCGTTCTTCGACGAGTGGCCGAAGACGAGGGACTCGTGGTCGGA
CCTGACCGACGACAACTCGAACGTCGCCTCCTTCTCGGCCACCCAGCTGTCGATCTCGATACCCATGACG
TCCTCCGACTTCTCCGCCGCCAGCTCCCAGTCGCCCAACGGCATGCTGTTCGCCGGCGAAATGTACGCGG
CCGCTGCCATGCAGCAGCAACACCTGATGCAGATGAACCAGAGCATGATGGGGGGCTACGCTTCCTCTAC
CACTGCCACCACTGATCTCATTCAGCAGTACCTGGATGAGAACAAGCAGCTGATCCTGGCCATCCTCGAC
AACCAGAACAACGGCAAGGTGGAGGAGTGCGCACGGAACCAAGCTAAGCTCCAGCAGAACCTCATGTACC
TCGCCGCCATCGCCGACAGCCAGCCTCCGCAGACGGCATCGCTGTCTCAGTACCCGTCCAACCTGATGAT
GCAGTCCGGGCCGCGGTACATGCAGCAGCAGTCGGCGCAGATGATGTCGCCGCAGTCGCTGATGGCGGCG
CGGTCGTCGATGATGTACGCGCAGCAGGCCATGTCGCCGCTCCAGCAGCAGCAGCAGCAGCAGCAGCACC
AGGCGGCCGCGCACGGCCAGCTGGGGATGTCCTCCGGCGCGACCACCGGGTTCAACCTCCTGCACGGTGA
GGCCAGCATGGGCGGCGGCGGCGGCGCCACTGGCAACAGCATGATGAACGCCAGCGTCTTCTCGGACTAT
GGCCGCGGCGGCAGCGGCGCCAAGGAGGGGTCGACCTCGCTGTCGGCCGACGCTCGCGGCGCCAACTCTG
GCGCGCACAGCGGCGACGGGGAGTACCTCAAGGGCACCGAGGAGGAAGGAAGCTAGCGTTCAGCTTTCTT
GTACAAAGTGGTTGATAACAGCGGGTTAATTAACATCTTTTACCCATACGATGTTCCTGACTATGCGGGC
TATCCCTATGACGTCCCGGACTATGCAGGATCCTATCCATATGACGTTCCAGATTACGCTGCTCAGTGCA
GCGCTTAGAGCTCGAATTTCCCCGATCGTTCAAACATTTGGCAATAAAGTTTCTTAAGATTGAATCCTGT
TGCCGGTCTTGCGATGATTATCATATAATTTCTGTTGAATTACGTTAAGCATGTAATAATTAACATGTAA
TGCATGACGTTATTTATGAGATGGGTTTTTATGATTAGAGTCCCGCAATTATACATTTAATACGCGATAG
AAAACAAAATATAGCGCGCAAACTAGGATAAATTATCGCGCGCGGTGTCATCTATGTTACTAGATCGGGG
ATTAGCGCGCCTGCAGTGCAGCGTGACCCGGTCGTGCCCCTCTCTAGAGATAATGAGCATTGCATGTCTA
AGTTATAAAAAATTACCACATATTTTTTTTGTCACACTTGTTTGAAGTGCAGTTTATCTATCTTTATACA
TATATTTAAACTTTACTCTACGAATAATATAATCTATAGTACTACAATAATATCAGTGTTTTAGAGAATC
ATATAAATGAACAGTTAGACATGGTCTAAAGGACAATTGAGTATTTTGACAACAGGACTCTACAGTTTTA
TCTTTTTAGTGTGCATGTGTTCTCCTTTTTTTTTGCAAATAGCTTCACCTATATAATACTTCATCCATTT
TATTAGTACATCCATTTAGGGTTTAGGGTTAATGGTTTTTATAGACTAATTTTTTTAGTACATCTATTTT
ATTCTATTTTAGCCTCTAAATTAAGAAAACTAAAACTCTATTTTAGTTTTTTTATTTAATAATTTAGATA
TAAAATAGAATAAAATAAAGTGACTAAAAATTAAACAAATACCCTTTAAGAAATTAAAAAAACTAAGGAA
ACATTTTTCTTGTTTCGAGTAGATAATGCCAGCCTGTTAAACGCCGTCGACGAGTCTAACGGACACCAAC
CAGCGAACCAGCAGCGTCGCGTCGGGCCAAGCGAAGCAGACGGCACGGCATCTCTGTCGCTGCCTCTGGA
CCCCTCTCGAGAGTTCCGCTCCACCGTTGGACTTGCTCCGCTGTCGGCATCCAGAAATTGCGTGGCGGAG
CGGCAGACGTGAGCCGGCACGGCAGGCGGCCTCCTCCTCCTCTCACGGCACCGGCAGCTACGGGGGATTC
CTTTCCCACCGCTCCTTCGCTTTCCCTTCCTCGCCCGCCGTAATAAATAGACACCCCCTCCACACCCTCT
TTCCCCAACCTCGTGTTGTTCGGAGCGCACACACACACAACCAGATCTCCCCCAAATCCACCCGTCGGCA
CCTCCGCTTCAAGGTACGCCGCTCGTCCTCCCCCCCCCCCCTCTCTACCTTCTCTAGATCGGCGTTCCGG
TCCATGGTTAGGGCCCGGTAGTTCTACTTCTGTTCATGTTTGTGTTAGATCCGTGTTTGTGTTAGATCCG
TGCTGCTAGCGTTCGTACACGGATGCGACCTGTACGTCAGACACGTTCTGATTGCTAACTTGCCAGTGTT
TCTCTTTGGGGAATCCTGGGATGGCTCTAGCCGTTCCGCAGACGGGATCGATTTCATGATTTTTTTTGTT
TCGTTGCATAGGGTTTGGTTTGCCCTTTTCCTTTATTTCAATATATGCCGTGCACTTGTTTGTCGGGTCA
TCTTTTCATGCTTTTTTTTGTCTTGGTTGTGATGATGTGGTCTGGTTGGGCGGTCGTTCTAGATCGGAGT
AGAATTAATTCTGTTTCAAACTACCTGGTGGATTTATTAATTTTGGATCTGTATGTGTGTGCCATACATA
TTCATAGTTACGAATTGAAGATGATGGATGGAAATATCGATCTAGGATAGGTATACATGTTGATGCGGGT
TTTACTGATGCATATACAGAGATGCTTTTTGTTCGCTTGGTTGTGATGATGTGGTGTGGTTGGGCGGTCG
TTCATTCGTTCTAGATCGGAGTAGAATACTGTTTCAAACTACCTGGTGTATTTATTAATTTTGGAACTGT
ATGTGTGTGTCATACATCTTCATAGTTACGAGTTTAAGATGGATGGAAATATCGATCTAGGATAGGTATA
CATGTTGATGTGGGTTTTACTGATGCATATACATGATGGCATATGCAGCATCTATTCATATGCTCTAACC
TTGAGTACCTATCTATTATAATAAACAAGTATGTTTTATAATTATTTTGATCTTGATATACTTGGATGAT
GGCATATGCAGCAGCTATATGTGGATTTTTTTAGCCCTGCCTTCATACGCTATTTATTTGCTTGGTACTG
TTTCTTTTGTCGATGCTCACCCTGTTGTTTGGTGTTACTTCCTGCAGGGCGATCTATTCGAATGGACAAG
AAGTACTCGATCGGCCTCGACATCGGGACGAACTCAGTTGGCTGGGCCGTGATCACCGACGAGTACAAGG
TGCCCTCTAAGAAGTTCAAGGTCCTGGGGAACACCGACCGCCATTCCATCAAGAAGAACCTCATCGGCGC
TCTCCTGTTCGACAGCGGGGAGACCGCTGAGGCTACGAGGCTCAAGAGAACCGCTAGGCGCCGGTACACG
AGAAGGAAGAACAGGATCTGCTACCTCCAAGAGATTTTCTCCAACGAGATGGCCAAGGTTGACGATTCAT
TCTTCCACCGCCTGGAGGAGTCTTTCCTCGTGGAGGAGGATAAGAAGCACGAGCGGCATCCCATCTTCGG
CAACATCGTGGACGAGGTTGCCTACCACGAGAAGTACCCTACGATCTACCATCTGCGGAAGAAGCTCGTG
GACTCCACCGATAAGGCGGACCTCAGACTGATCTACCTCGCTCTGGCCCACATGATCAAGTTCCGCGGCC
ATTTCCTGATCGAGGGGGATCTCAACCCAGACAACAGCGATGTTGACAAGCTGTTCATCCAACTCGTGCA
GACCTACAACCAACTCTTCGAGGAGAACCCGATCAACGCCTCTGGCGTGGACGCGAAGGCTATCCTGTCC
GCGAGGCTCTCGAAGTCCAGGAGGCTGGAGAACCTGATCGCTCAGCTCCCAGGCGAGAAGAAGAACGGCC
TGTTCGGGAACCTCATCGCTCTCAGCCTGGGGCTCACCCCGAACTTCAAGTCGAACTTCGATCTCGCTGA
GGACGCCAAGCTGCAACTCTCCAAGGACACCTACGACGATGACCTCGATAACCTCCTGGCCCAGATCGGC
GATCAATACGCGGACCTGTTCCTCGCTGCCAAGAACCTGTCGGACGCCATCCTCCTGTCAGATATCCTCC
GCGTGAACACCGAGATCACGAAGGCTCCACTCTCTGCCTCCATGATCAAGCGCTACGACGAGCACCATCA
GGATCTGACCCTCCTGAAGGCGCTGGTCCGCCAACAGCTCCCGGAGAAGTACAAGGAGATTTTCTTCGAT
CAGTCGAAGAACGGCTACGCTGGGTACATCGACGGCGGGGCCTCACAAGAGGAGTTCTACAAGTTCATCA
AGCCAATCCTGGAGAAGATGGACGGCACGGAGGAGCTCCTGGTGAAGCTCAACAGGGAGGACCTCCTGCG
GAAGCAGAGAACCTTCGATAACGGCAGCATCCCCCACCAAATCCATCTCGGGGAGCTGCACGCCATCCTG
AGAAGGCAAGAGGACTTCTACCCTTTCCTCAAGGATAACCGGGAGAAGATCGAGAAGATCCTGACCTTCA
GAATCCCATACTACGTCGGCCCTCTCGCGCGGGGGAACTCAAGATTCGCTTGGATGACCCGCAAGTCTGA
GGAGACCATCACGCCGTGGAACTTCGAGGAGGTGGTGGACAAGGGCGCTAGCGCTCAGTCGTTCATCGAG
AGGATGACCAACTTCGACAAGAACCTGCCCAACGAGAAGGTGCTCCCTAAGCACTCGCTCCTGTACGAGT
ACTTCACCGTCTACAACGAGCTCACGAAGGTGAAGTACGTCACCGAGGGCATGCGCAAGCCAGCGTTCCT
GTCCGGGGAGCAGAAGAAGGCTATCGTGGACCTCCTGTTCAAGACCAACCGGAAGGTCACGGTTAAGCAA
CTCAAGGAGGACTACTTCAAGAAGATCGAGTGCTTCGATTCGGTCGAGATCAGCGGCGTTGAGGACCGCT
TCAACGCCAGCCTCGGGACCTACCACGATCTCCTGAAGATCATCAAGGATAAGGACTTCCTGGACAACGA
GGAGAACGAGGATATCCTGGAGGACATCGTGCTGACCCTCACGCTGTTCGAGGACAGGGAGATGATCGAG
GAGCGCCTGAAGACGTACGCCCATCTCTTCGATGACAAGGTCATGAAGCAACTCAAGCGCCGGAGATACA
CCGGCTGGGGGAGGCTGTCCCGCAAGCTCATCAACGGCATCCGGGACAAGCAGTCCGGGAAGACCATCCT
CGACTTCCTGAAGAGCGATGGCTTCGCCAACAGGAACTTCATGCAACTGATCCACGATGACAGCCTCACC
TTCAAGGAGGATATCCAAAAGGCTCAAGTGAGCGGCCAGGGGGACTCGCTGCACGAGCATATCGCGAACC
TCGCTGGCTCCCCCGCGATCAAGAAGGGCATCCTCCAGACCGTGAAGGTTGTGGACGAGCTCGTGAAGGT
CATGGGCCGGCACAAGCCTGAGAACATCGTCATCGAGATGGCCAGAGAGAACCAAACCACGCAGAAGGGG
CAAAAGAACTCTAGGGAGCGCATGAAGCGCATCGAGGAGGGCATCAAGGAGCTGGGGTCCCAAATCCTCA
AGGAGCACCCAGTGGAGAACACCCAACTGCAGAACGAGAAGCTCTACCTGTACTACCTCCAGAACGGCAG
GGATATGTACGTGGACCAAGAGCTGGATATCAACCGCCTCAGCGATTACGACGTCGATCATATCGTTCCC
CAGTCTTTCCTGAAGGATGACTCCATCGACAACAAGGTCCTCACCAGGTCGGACAAGAACCGCGGCAAGT
CAGATAACGTTCCATCTGAGGAGGTCGTTAAGAAGATGAAGAACTACTGGAGGCAGCTCCTGAACGCCAA
GCTGATCACGCAAAGGAAGTTCGACAACCTCACCAAGGCTGAGAGAGGCGGGCTCTCAGAGCTGGACAAG
GCCGGCTTCATCAAGCGGCAGCTGGTCGAGACCAGACAAATCACGAAGCACGTTGCGCAAATCCTCGACT
CTCGGATGAACACGAAGTACGATGAGAACGACAAGCTGATCAGGGAGGTTAAGGTGATCACCCTGAAGTC
TAAGCTCGTCTCCGACTTCAGGAAGGATTTCCAGTTCTACAAGGTTCGCGAGATCAACAACTACCACCAT
GCCCATGACGCTTACCTCAACGCTGTGGTCGGCACCGCTCTGATCAAGAAGTACCCAAAGCTGGAGTCCG
AGTTCGTGTACGGGGACTACAAGGTTTACGATGTGCGCAAGATGATCGCCAAGTCGGAGCAAGAGATCGG
CAAGGCTACCGCCAAGTACTTCTTCTACTCAAACATCATGAACTTCTTCAAGACCGAGATCACGCTGGCC
AACGGCGAGATCCGGAAGAGACCGCTCATCGAGACCAACGGCGAGACGGGGGAGATCGTGTGGGACAAGG
GCAGGGATTTCGCGACCGTCCGCAAGGTTCTCTCCATGCCCCAGGTGAACATCGTCAAGAAGACCGAGGT
CCAAACGGGCGGGTTCTCAAAGGAGTCTATCCTGCCTAAGCGGAACAGCGACAAGCTCATCGCCAGAAAG
AAGGACTGGGACCCAAAGAAGTACGGCGGGTTCGACAGCCCTACCGTGGCCTACTCGGTCCTGGTTGTGG
CGAAGGTTGAGAAGGGCAAGTCCAAGAAGCTCAAGAGCGTGAAGGAGCTCCTGGGGATCACCATCATGGA
GAGGTCCAGCTTCGAGAAGAACCCAATCGACTTCCTGGAGGCCAAGGGCTACAAGGAGGTGAAGAAGGAC
CTGATCATCAAGCTCCCGAAGTACTCTCTCTTCGAGCTGGAGAACGGCAGGAAGAGAATGCTGGCTTCCG
CTGGCGAGCTCCAGAAGGGGAACGAGCTCGCGCTGCCAAGCAAGTACGTGAACTTCCTCTACCTGGCTTC
CCACTACGAGAAGCTCAAGGGCAGCCCGGAGGACAACGAGCAAAAGCAGCTGTTCGTCGAGCAGCACAAG
CATTACCTCGACGAGATCATCGAGCAAATCTCCGAGTTCAGCAAGCGCGTGATCCTCGCCGACGCGAACC
TGGATAAGGTCCTCTCCGCCTACAACAAGCACCGGGACAAGCCCATCAGAGAGCAAGCGGAGAACATCAT
CCATCTCTTCACCCTGACGAACCTCGGCGCTCCTGCTGCTTTCAAGTACTTCGACACCACGATCGATCGG
AAGAGATACACCTCCACGAAGGAGGTCCTGGACGCGACCCTCATCCACCAGTCGATCACCGGCCTGTACG
AGACGAGGATCGACCTCTCACAACTCGGCGGGGATAAGAGACCCGCAGCAACCAAGAAGGCAGGGCAAGC
AAAGAAGAAGAAGTGACTCGAGATATGAAGATGAAGATGAAATATTTGGTGTGTCAAATAAAAAGCTTGT
GTGCTTAAGTTTGTGTTTTTTTCTTGGCTTGTTGTGTTATGAATTTGTGGCTTTTTCTAATATTAAATGA
ATGTAAGATCACATTATAATGAATAAACAAATGTTTCTATAATCCATTGTGAATGTTTTGTTGGATCTCT
TCTGCAGCATATAACTACTGTATGTGCTATGGTATGGACTATGGAATATGATTAAAGATAAGGAGCTCCG
GTGACGGACGACCAAGCCCGTTATTCTGACAGTTCTGGTGCTCAACACATTTATATTTATCAAGGAGCAC
ATTGTTACTCACTGCTAGGAGGGAATCGAACTAGGAATATTGATCAGAGGAACTACGAGAGAGCTGAAGA
TAACTGCCCTCTAGCTCTCACTGATCTGGGTCGCATAGTGAGATGCAGCCCACGTGAGTTCAGCAACGGT
CTAGCGCTGGGCTTTTAGGCCCGCATGATCGGGCTTTTGTCGGGTGGTCGACGTGTTCACGATTGGGGAG
AGCAACGCAGCAGTTCCTCTTAGTTTAGTCCCACCTCGCCTGTCCAGCAGAGTTCTGACCGGTTTATAAA
CTCGCTTGCTGCATCAGACTTAGAGGCAGGTGCCGCTACAGGGCGCGTCCCATTCGCCATTCAGGCTGCG
CAACTGTTGGGAAGGGCGATCGGTGCGGGCCTCTTCGCTATTACGCCAGCTGGCGAAAGGGGGATGTGCT
GCAAGGCGATTAAGTTGGGTAACGCCAGGGTTTTCCCAGTCACGACGTTGTAAAACGACGGCCAGTGAGC
GCGCGTAATACGACTCACTATAGGGCGAATTGGGTACCGGGCCCCCCCTCGAGGTCCTCCAGCTTTTGTT
CCCTTTAGTGAGGGTTAATTGCGCGCTTGGCGTAATCATGGTCATAGCTGTTTCCTGTGTGAAATTGTTA
TCCGCTCACAATTCCACACAACATACGAGCCGGAAGCATAAAGTGTAAAGCCTGGGGTGCCTAATGAGTG
AGCTAACTCACATTAATTGCGTTGCGCTCACTGCCCGCTTTCCACCTGCGGTCGTTTTAGAGCTAGAAAT
AGCAAGTTAAAATAAGGCTAGTCCGTTATCAACTTGAAAAAGTGGCACCGAGTCGGTGCTTTTTTTCCCG
GTGGCACTGGCCGTCGTTTTACAACGTCGTGACTGGGAAAACCCTGGCGTTACCCAACTTAATCGCCTTG
CAGCACATCCCCCTTTCGCCAGCTGGCGTAATAGCGAAGAGGCCCGCACCGATCGCCCTTCCCAACAGTT
GCGCAGCCTGAATGGCGAATGCTAGAGCAGCTTGAGCTTGGATCAGATTGTCGTTTCCCGCCTTCAGTTT
AAACTATCAGTGTTTGACAGGATATATTGGCGGGTAAACCTAAGAGAAAAGAGCGTTTATTAGAATAATC
GGATATTTAAAAGGGCGTGAAAAGGTTTATCCGTTCG
Features (pLannotate 1.2.2; 36 found; start..end, strand, type, name):
    272..673     +  CDS            Y4CG_SINFN (fragment): Protein inferred from homology: Swiss-Prot protein existence level 3. From Sinorhizobium fredii (strain NBRC 101917 / NGR234).
   1233..1862    +  CDS            pVS1 StaA: stability protein from the Pseudomonas plasmid pVS1 (Heeb et al., 2000)
   2291..3364    +  CDS            pVS1 RepA: replication protein from the Pseudomonas plasmid pVS1 (Heeb et al., 2000)
   3430..3624    +  rep_origin     pVS1 oriV: origin of replication for the Pseudomonas plasmid pVS1 (Heeb et al., 2000)
   3827..3866    +  CDS            rop (fragment): Rop protein, which maintains plasmids at low copy number; rop
   3968..4108    +  misc_feature   bom: basis of mobility region from pBR322
   4294..4882    -  rep_origin     ori: high-copy-number ColE1/pMB1/pBR322/pUC origin of replication
   4969..5763    -  CDS            KanR: aminoglycoside phosphotransferase; aphA-3; confers resistance to kanamycin
   6188..6212    +  misc_feature   LB T-DNA repeat: left border repeat from nopaline C58 T-DNA
   6290..6464    -  polyA_signal   CaMV poly(A) signal: cauliflower mosaic virus polyadenylation signal
   6505..7530    -  CDS            HygR: hygromycin B phosphotransferase confers resistance to hygromycin
   9398..9457    +  CDS            lacI (fragment): lac repressor; lacI; The lac repressor binds to the lac operator to inhibit transcription in E. coli. This inhibition can be relieved by adding lactose or isopropyl-β-D-thiogalactopyranoside (IPTG).
   9470..9491    +  protein_bind   CAP binding site: CAP binding activates transcription in the presence of cAMP. E. coli catabolite activator protein
   9506..9536    +  promoter       lac promoter: promoter for the E. coli lac operon
   9540..9562    +  protein_bind   lac operator (fragment): The lac repressor binds to the lac operator to inhibit transcription in E. coli. This inhibition can be relieved by adding lactose or isopropyl-β-D-thiogalactopyranoside (IPTG). lac repressor encoded by lacI
   9593..9618    +  misc_feature   MCS (fragment): pUC18/19 multiple cloning site
   9628..11615   +  promoter       Ubi promoter: maize polyubiquitin gene promoter
  11630..11648   +  protein_bind   attB1 (fragment): mutant version of attB; core recombination site for the Gateway® BP reaction BP Clonase™
  11656..12852   +  CDS            GRF4: GRF4_ORYSJ - Also known as GL2 From Oryza sativa subsp. japonica (Rice).
  12919..13563   +  CDS            GIF1 (fragment): GIF1_ORYSJ - Also known as AN3 From Oryza sativa subsp. japonica (Rice).
  13571..13591   -  protein_bind   attB2: mutant version of attB; core recombination site for the Gateway® BP reaction BP Clonase™
  13621..13710   +  CDS            3xHA: three tandem HA epitope tags
  13744..13996   +  terminator     NOS terminator: nopaline synthase terminator and poly(A) signal
  14011..16001   +  promoter       Ubi promoter: maize polyubiquitin gene promoter
  16022..20125   +  CDS            cas9: CAS9_STRP1 - Also known as csn1 From Streptococcus pyogenes serotype M1.
  20184..20432   +  terminator     HSP terminator: efficient transcription terminator from the Arabidopsis thaliana heat shock protein 18.2 gene (Nagaya et al., 2010)
  20843..20998   -  CDS            lacZα (fragment): LacZα fragment of β-galactosidase; lacZ fragment
  21006..21024   +  promoter       T7 promoter: promoter for bacteriophage T7 RNA polymerase
  21033..21056   -  misc_feature   MCS (fragment): pBluescript multiple cloning site
  21072..21090   -  promoter       T3 promoter: promoter for bacteriophage T3 RNA polymerase
  21133..21155   -  protein_bind   lac operator (fragment): The lac repressor binds to the lac operator to inhibit transcription in E. coli. This inhibition can be relieved by adding lactose or isopropyl-β-D-thiogalactopyranoside (IPTG). lac repressor encoded by lacI
  21159..21189   -  promoter       lac promoter: promoter for the E. coli lac operon
  21204..21225   -  protein_bind   CAP binding site: CAP binding activates transcription in the presence of cAMP. E. coli catabolite activator protein
  21264..21339   +  misc_RNA       gRNA scaffold: guide RNA scaffold for the Streptococcus pyogenes CRISPR/Cas9 system
  21355..21509   +  CDS            lacZα (fragment): LacZα fragment of β-galactosidase; lacZ fragment
  21575..21599   +  misc_feature   RB T-DNA repeat: right border repeat from nopaline C58 T-DNA
