[The description below was written by a language model from this plasmid's Addgene catalogue record and pLannotate feature annotations shown in this document.]
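Description:
JD633 is a roughly 21.7 kb binary T-DNA vector built on the pTRANS_250d backbone for CRISPR-Cas9 genome editing in wheat and other monocots, combining the editing machinery with a regeneration-boosting GRF4-GIF1 chimera. Outside the T-DNA, the backbone carries a ColE1/pBR322-type origin with a bom site for propagation in E. coli, together with the pVS1 origin, RepA replication protein and StaA stability protein, which support maintenance in Agrobacterium. An aphA-3 kanamycin resistance gene provides bacterial selection. Nopaline-type left and right border repeats delimit the region transferred to plant cells.

Within the borders, the plant selectable marker lies next to the left border: a hygromycin phosphotransferase gene ending in a CaMV poly(A) signal and, according to the catalogue entry, driven by the PvUbi2 promoter, which the feature table does not annotate. A maize ubiquitin promoter then drives the wheat GRF4-GIF1 fusion; the annotation software matched these coding regions to their rice homologues. The fusion is flanked by Gateway attB1/attB2 remnants and followed by a 3xHA sequence and the NOS terminator, though the record does not say whether the tag is in frame. A second maize ubiquitin promoter expresses Cas9, listed as TaCas9, based on the Streptococcus pyogenes enzyme and terminated by the Arabidopsis HSP18.2 terminator. Near the right border sits the guide RNA cassette, described as TaU6-driven (a promoter also not annotated), with lac/lacZα-derived sequence just upstream of the S. pyogenes gRNA scaffold. Two AarI sites allow insertion of a target-specific spacer. Co-delivering GRF4-GIF1 is intended to improve regeneration of transformed tissue, and so the recovery of edited plants.
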