Addgene plasmid #160393: JD633
Purpose: CRISPR-Cas9 vector including GRF4-GIF1. For wheat and other monocots CRISPR experiments. Includes two AarI sites for gRNA cloning
Depositing lab: Jorge Dubcovsky. Depositing organization: University of California, Davis. Publication: A GRF-GIF chimeric protein improves the regeneration efficiency of transgenic plants. Debernardi JM, Tricoli DM, Ercoli MF, Hayta S, Ronald P, Palatnik JF, Dubcovsky J. Nat Biotechnol. 2020 Oct 12. pii: 10.1038/s41587-020-0703-0. doi: 10.1038/s41587-020-0703-0. PubMed 33046875.
Backbone
  Vector backbone: pTRANS_250d
  Backbone manufacturer: Daniel Voytas
  Vector type: Binary vector
  Selectable markers: Hygromycin ; PvUbi2:hpt II
Growth in bacteria
  Bacterial resistance: Kanamycin, 50 μg/mL
  Growth temperature: 37°C
  Growth strain: DH5alpha
  Copy number: Unknown
Gene/Insert 1
  Gene/Insert name: ZmUbi::wheat GRF4-GIF1 chimera
  Species: Synthetic
Gene/Insert 2
  Gene/Insert name: ZmUbi:TaCas9 + TaU6:gRNA
  Species: Synthetic
Terms and licenses: Academic/Nonprofit Terms; Industry Terms: Not Available to Industry
How to cite: JD633 was a gift from Jorge Dubcovsky (Addgene plasmid # 160393 ; http://n2t.net/addgene:160393 ; RRID:Addgene_160393)
